>Addgene plasmid #134851 | pAT595_CMV/CAG_PUFc-hNEIL2 | addgene full sequence | sequence record 271777 | Addgene NGS Result
TTGAGATCCTTTTTTTCTGCGCGTAATCTGCTGCTTGCAAACAAAAAAACCACCGCTACCAGCGGTGGTT
TGTTTGCCGGATCAAGAGCTACCAACTCTTTTTCCGAAGGTAACTGGCTTCAGCAGAGCGCAGATACCAA
ATACTGTTCTTCTAGTGTAGCCGTAGTTAGGCCACCACTTCAAGAACTCTGTAGCACCGCCTACATACCT
CGCTCTGCTAATCCTGTTACCAGTGGCTGCTGCCAGTGGCGATAAGTCGTGTCTTACCGGGTTGGACTCA
AGACGATAGTTACCGGATAAGGCGCAGCGGTCGGGCTGAACGGGGGGTTCGTGCACACAGCCCAGCTTGG
AGCGAACGACCTACACCGAACTGAGATACCTACAGCGTGAGCTATGAGAAAGCGCCACGCTTCCCGAAGG
GAGAAAGGCGGACAGGTATCCGGTAAGCGGCAGGGTCGGAACAGGAGAGCGCACGAGGGAGCTTCCAGGG
GGAAACGCCTGGTATCTTTATAGTCCTGTCGGGTTTCGCCACCTCTGACTTGAGCGTCGATTTTTGTGAT
GCTCGTCAGGGGGGCGGAGCCTATGGAAAAACGCCAGCAACGCGGCCTTTTTACGGTTCCTGGCCTTTTG
CTGGCCTTTTGCTCACATGTTCTTTCCTGCGTTATCCCCTGATTCTGTGGATAACCGTATTACCGCCTTT
GAGTGAGCTGATACCGCTCGCCGCAGCCGAACGACCGAGCGCAGCGAGTCAGTGAGCGAGGAAGCGGAAG
AGCGCCCAATACGCAAACCGCCTCTCCCCGCGCGTTGGCCGATTCATTAATGCAGCTGGCACGACAGGTT
TCCCGACTGGAAAGCGGGCAGTGAGCGCAACGCAATTAATGTGAGTTAGCTCACTCATTAGGCACCCCAG
GCTTTACACTTTATGCTTCCGGCTCGTATGTTGTGTGGAATTGTGAGCGGATAACAATTTCACACAGGAA
ACAGCTATGACCATGATTACGCCAAGCGCGCAATTAACCCTCACTAAAGGGAACAAAAGCTGGAGCTGCA
AGCTTAATGTAGTCTTATGCAATACTCTTGTAGTCTTGCAACATGGTAACGATGAGTTAGCAACATGCCT
TACAAGGAGAGAAAAAGCACCGTGCATGCCGATTGGTGGAAGTAAGGTGGTACGATCGTGCCTTATTAGG
AAGGCAACAGACGGGTCTGACATGGATTGGACGAACCACTGAATTGCCGCATTGCAGAGATATTGTATTT
AAGTGCCTAGCTCGATACATAAACGGGTCTCTCTGGTTAGACCAGATCTGAGCCTGGGAGCTCTCTGGCT
AACTAGGGAACCCACTGCTTAAGCCTCAATAAAGCTTGCCTTGAGTGCTTCAAGTAGTGTGTGCCCGTCT
GTTGTGTGACTCTGGTAACTAGAGATCCCTCAGACCCTTTTAGTCAGTGTGGAAAATCTCTAGCAGTGGC
GCCCGAACAGGGACTTGAAAGCGAAAGGGAAACCAGAGGAGCTCTCTCGACGCAGGACTCGGCTTGCTGA
AGCGCGCACGGCAAGAGGCGAGGGGCGGCGACTGGTGAGTACGCCAAAAATTTTGACTAGCGGAGGCTAG
AAGGAGAGAGATGGGTGCGAGAGCGTCAGTATTAAGCGGGGGAGAATTAGATCGCGATGGGAAAAAATTC
GGTTAAGGCCAGGGGGAAAGAAAAAATATAAATTAAAACATATAGTATGGGCAAGCAGGGAGCTAGAACG
ATTCGCAGTTAATCCTGGCCTGTTAGAAACATCAGAAGGCTGTAGACAAATACTGGGACAGCTACAACCA
TCCCTTCAGACAGGATCAGAAGAACTTAGATCATTATATAATACAGTAGCAACCCTCTATTGTGTGCATC
AAAGGATAGAGATAAAAGACACCAAGGAAGCTTTAGACAAGATAGAGGAAGAGCAAAACAAAAGTAAGAC
CACCGCACAGCAAGCGGCCGCTGATCTTCAGACCTGGAGGAGGAGATATGAGGGACAATTGGAGAAGTGA
ATTATATAAATATAAAGTAGTAAAAATTGAACCATTAGGAGTAGCACCCACCAAGGCAAAGAGAAGAGTG
GTGCAGAGAGAAAAAAGAGCAGTGGGAATAGGAGCTTTGTTCCTTGGGTTCTTGGGAGCAGCAGGAAGCA
CTATGGGCGCAGCGTCAATGACGCTGACGGTACAGGCCAGACAATTATTGTCTGGTATAGTGCAGCAGCA
GAACAATTTGCTGAGGGCTATTGAGGCGCAACAGCATCTGTTGCAACTCACAGTCTGGGGCATCAAGCAG
CTCCAGGCAAGAATCCTGGCTGTGGAAAGATACCTAAAGGATCAACAGCTCCTGGGGATTTGGGGTTGCT
CTGGAAAACTCATTTGCACCACTGCTGTGCCTTGGAATGCTAGTTGGAGTAATAAATCTCTGGAACAGAT
TTGGAATCACACGACCTGGATGGAGTGGGACAGAGAAATTAACAATTACACAAGCTTAATACACTCCTTA
ATTGAAGAATCGCAAAACCAGCAAGAAAAGAATGAACAAGAATTATTGGAATTAGATAAATGGGCAAGTT
TGTGGAATTGGTTTAACATAACAAATTGGCTGTGGTATATAAAATTATTCATAATGATAGTAGGAGGCTT
GGTAGGTTTAAGAATAGTTTTTGCTGTACTTTCTATAGTGAATAGAGTTAGGCAGGGATATTCACCATTA
TCGTTTCAGACCCACCTCCCAACCCCGAGGGGACCCTTGCGCCTTTTCCAAGGCAGCCCTGGGTTTGCGC
AGGGACGCGGCTGCTCTGGGCGTGGTTCCGGGAAACGCAGCGGCGCCGACCCTGGGTCTCGCACATTCTT
CACGTCCGTTCGCAGCGTCACCCGGATCTTCGCCGCTACCCTTGTGGGCCCCCCGGCGACGCTTCCTGCT
CCGCCCCTAAGTCGGGAAGGTTCCTTGCGGTTCGCGGCGTGCCGGACGTGACAAACGGAAGCCGCACGTC
TCACTAGTACCCTCGCAGACGGACAGCGCCAGGGAGCAATGGCAGCGCGCCGACCGCGATGGGCTGTGGC
CAATAGCGGCTGCTCAGCAGGGCGCGCCGAGAGCAGCGGCCGGGAAGGGGCGGTGCGGGAGGCGGGGTGT
GGGGCGGTAGTGTGGGCCCTGTTCCTGCCCGCGCGGTGTTCCGCATTCTGCAAGCCTCCGGAGCGCACGT
CGGCAGTCGGCTCCCTCGTTGACCGAATCACCGACCTCTCTCCCCAGGGGGTACCACCGGAGCTTACCAT
GACCGAGTACAAGCCCACGGTGCGCCTCGCCACCCGCGACGACGTCCCCAGGGCCGTACGCACCCTCGCC
GCCGCGTTCGCCGACTACCCCGCCACGCGCCACACCGTCGATCCGGACCGCCACATCGAGCGGGTCACCG
AGCTGCAAGAACTCTTCCTCACGCGCGTCGGGCTCGACATCGGCAAGGTGTGGGTCGCGGACGACGGCGC
CGCCGTGGCGGTCTGGACCACGCCGGAGAGCGTCGAAGCGGGGGCGGTGTTCGCCGAGATCGGCCCGCGC
ATGGCCGAGTTGAGCGGTTCCCGGCTGGCCGCGCAGCAACAGATGGAAGGCCTCCTGGCGCCGCACCGGC
CCAAGGAGCCCGCGTGGTTCCTGGCCACCGTCGGCGTCTCGCCCGACCACCAGGGCAAGGGTCTGGGCAG
CGCCGTCGTGCTCCCCGGAGTGGAGGCGGCCGAGCGCGCCGGGGTGCCCGCCTTCCTGGAGACCTCCGCG
CCCCGCAACCTCCCCTTCTACGAGCGGCTCGGCTTCACCGTCACCGCCGACGTCGAGGTGCCCGAAGGAC
CGCGCACCTGGTGCATGACCCGCAAGCCCGGTGCCTGAGAATTCTAGATCTTGAGACAAATGGCAGTATT
CATCCACAATTTTAAAAGAAAAGGGGGGATTGGGGGGTACAGTGCAGGGGAAAGAATAGTAGACATAATA
GCAACAGACATACAAACTAAAGAATTACAAAAACAAATTACAAAAATTCAAAATTTTCGGGTTTATTACA
GGGACAGCAGAGATCCACTTTGGCGCCGGCTCGAGGGGGCCCGGGGTTATTAATAGTAATCAATTACGGG
GTCATTAGTTCATAGCCCATATATGGAGTTCCGCGTTACATAACTTACGGTAAATGGCCCGCCTGGCTGA
CCGCCCAACGACCCCCGCCCATTGACGTCAATAATGACGTATGTTCCCATAGTAACGCCAATAGGGACTT
TCCATTGACGTCAATGGGTGGAGTATTTACGGTAAACTGCCCACTTGGCAGTACATCAAGTGTATCATAT
GCCAAGTACGCCCCCTATTGACGTCAATGACGGTAAATGGCCCGCCTGGCATTATGCCCAGTACATGACC
TTATGGGACTTTCCTACTTGGCAGTACATCTACGTATTAGTCATCGCTATTACCATGGTGATGCGGTTTT
GGCAGTACATCAATGGGCGTGGATAGCGGTTTGACTCACGGGGATTTCCAAGTCTCCACCCCATTGACGT
CAATGGGAGTTTGTTTTGGCACCAAAATCAACGGGACTTTCCAAAATGTCGTAACAACTCCGCCCCATTG
ACGCAAATGGGCGGTAGGCGTGTACGGTGGGAGGTCTATATAAGCAGAGCTCTCTGGCTAACTGTCGGGA
TCAACAAGTTTGTACAAAAAAGCAGGCTCCGAATTCACCGGTGCCGCCACCATGATCGATGGCGGAGGCG
GATCTGATCCAAAAAAGAAGAGAAAGGTAGATCCAAAAAAGAAGAGAAAGGTAGATCCAAAAAAGAAGAG
AAAGGTAGGATCTACCGGATCTAGAAACGATGGTGGTGGTGGAAGCGGGGGTGGGGGCAGCGGTGGAGGG
GGAAGCGGGCGCGCCGGGATCCTCCCCCCCAAGAAAAAGAGGAAGGTATCTAGAGGCCGCAGCCGCCTTT
TGGAAGATTTTCGAAACAACCGGTACCCCAATTTACAACTGCGGGAGATTGCTGGACATATAATGGAATT
TTCCCAAGACCAGCATGGGTCCAGATTCATTCAGCTGAAACTGGAGCGTGCCACACCAGCTGAGCGCCAG
CTTGTCTTCAATGAAATCCTCCAGGCTGCCTACCAACTCATGGTGGATGTGTTTGGTAATTACGTCATTC
AGAAGTTCTTTGAATTTGGCAGTCTTGAACAGAAGCTGGCTTTGGCAGAACGGATTCGAGGCCACGTCCT
GTCATTGGCACTACAGATGTATGGCAGCCGTGTTATCGAGAAAGCTCTTGAGTTTATTCCTTCAGACCAG
CAGAATGAGATGGTTCGGGAACTAGATGGCCATGTCTTGAAGTGTGTGAAAGATCAGAATGGCAATCACG
TGGTTCAGAAATGCATTGAATGTGTACAGCCCCAGTCTTTGCAATTTATCATCGACGCGTTTAAGGGACA
GGTATTTGCCTTATCCACACATCCTTATGGCTGCCGAGTGATTCAGAGAATCCTGGAGCACTGTCTCCCT
GACCAGACACTCCCTATTTTAGAGGAGCTTCACCAGCACACAGAGCAGCTGGTACAGGATCAATATGGAA
GTTATGTAATCGAACATGTACTGGAGCACGGTCGTCCTGAGGATAAAAGCAAAATTGTAGCAGAAATCCG
AGGCAATGTACTTGTATTGAGTCAGCACAAATTTGCAAACAATGTTGTGCAGAAGTGTGTTACTCACGCC
TCACGTACGGAGCGCGCTGTGCTCATCGACGAGGTGTGCACCATGAACGACGGTCCCCACAGTGCCTTAT
ACACCATGATGAAGGACCAGTATGCCAACTACGTGGTCCAGAAGATGATTGACGTGGCGGAGCCAGGCCA
GCGGAAGATCGTCATGCATAAGATCCGGCCCCACATCGCAACTCTTCGTAAGTACACCTATGGCAAGCAC
ATTCTGGCCAAGCTGGAGAAGTACTACATGAAGAACGGTGTTGACTTAGGGGACCCAAAGAAGAAGCGCA
AAGTGGATCCTAAAAAGAAAAGAAAGGTAGGCGGCCGCGGGGGAGGCGGTTCCGGTGGCGGCGGAAGCGG
AGGTGGAGGATCAGGGCCGGCCTTGCCAGAAGGGCCGTTGGTGAGGAAATTTCACCATTTGGTCTCCCCC
TTTGTGGGTCAGCAGGTGGTCAAGACAGGGGGCAGCAGTAAGAAGCTACAGCCCGCCAGCCTGCAGTCTC
TGTGGCTCCAGGACACCCAGGTCCATGGAAAGAAATTATTCCTTAGATTTGATCTAGATGAAGAAATGGG
GCCCCCTGGCAGCAGCCCAACACCAGAGCCTCCACAAAAAGAAGTGCAGAAGGAAGGGGCTGCGGACCCA
AAGCAGGTCGGGGAGCCCAGCGGGCAGAAGACCCTTGATGGATCCTCACGGTCTGCAGAGCTCGTCCCCC
AGGGCGAGGATGATTCTGAGTATTTGGAGAGAGACGCCCCTGCAGGAGATGCTGGGAGGTGGCTGCGTGT
CAGCTTTGGTTTGTTTGGCAGCGTTTGGGTGAACGATTTCTCCAGAGCCAAGAAAGCCAACAAGAGGGGG
GACTGGAGGGACCCTTCCCCGAGGTTGGTCCTGCACTTTGGTGGTGGTGGCTTCCTGGCATTTTATAATT
GTCAGTTGTCTTGGAGCTCTTCCCCAGTGGTCACACCCACCTGTGACATCCTGTCTGAGAAGTTCCATCG
AGGACAAGCCTTAGAAGCTCTAGGCCAGGCTCAGCCTGTCTGCTATACACTGCTGGACCAGAGATACTTC
TCAGGGCTAGGGAACATCATTAAGAATGAAGCCTTGTACAGAGCTGGGATCCATCCCCTTTCTCTCGGTT
CAGTCCTGAGTGCCTCGCGTCGGGAGGTCCTGGTGGATCACGTGGTGGAGTTCAGTACAGCCTGGCTGCA
GGGCAAGTTCCAAGGCAGACCGCAGCACACACAGGTCTACCAGAAAGAACAGTGCCCTGCTGGCCACCAG
GTCATGAAGGAGGCGTTTGGGCCCGAAGATGGGTTACAGAGGCTCACCTGGTGGTGCCCGCAGTGCCAGC
CCCAGTTGTCAGAGGAGCCAGAGCAGTGCCAGTTCTCCTAATTAATTAAGAATTCGACCCAGCTTTCTTG
TACAAAGTGGTTGGTAAGCCTATCCCTAACCCTCTCCTCGGTCTCGATTCTACGTAGTAATGAGCTAGCG
CTAACCGGTGGCGCGTTAAGTCGACAATCAACCTCTGGATTACAAAATTTGTGAAAGATTGACTGGTATT
CTTAACTATGTTGCTCCTTTTACGCTATGTGGATACGCTGCTTTAATGCCTTTGTATCATGCTATTGCTT
CCCGTATGGCTTTCATTTTCTCCTCCTTGTATAAATCCTGGTTGCTGTCTCTTTATGAGGAGTTGTGGCC
CGTTGTCAGGCAACGTGGCGTGGTGTGCACTGTGTTTGCTGACGCAACCCCCACTGGTTGGGGCATTGCC
ACCACCTGTCAGCTCCTTTCCGGGACTTTCGCTTTCCCCCTCCCTATTGCCACGGCGGAACTCATCGCCG
CCTGCCTTGCCCGCTGCTGGACAGGGGCTCGGCTGTTGGGCACTGACAATTCCGTGGTGTTGTCGGGGAA
ATCATCGTCCTTTCCTTGGCTGCTCGCCTGTGTTGCCACCTGGATTCTGCGCGGGACGTCCTTCTGCTAC
GTCCCTTCGGCCCTCAATCCAGCGGACCTTCCTTCCCGCGGCCTGCTGCCGGCTCTGCGGCCTCTTCCGC
GTCTTCGCCTTCGCCCTCAGACGAGTCGGATCTCCCTTTGGGCCGCCTCCCCGCGTCGACTTTAAGACCA
ATGACTTACAAGGCAGCTGTAGATCTTAGCCACTTTTTAAAAGAAAAGGGGGGACTGGAAGGGCTAATTC
ACTCCCAACGAAGACAAGATCTGCTTTTTGCTTGTACTGGGTCTCTCTGGTTAGACCAGATCTGAGCCTG
GGAGCTCTCTGGCTAACTAGGGAACCCACTGCTTAAGCCTCAATAAAGCTTGCCTTGAGTGCTTCAAGTA
GTGTGTGCCCGTCTGTTGTGTGACTCTGGTAACTAGAGATCCCTCAGACCCTTTTAGTCAGTGTGGAAAA
TCTCTAGCAGTACGTATAGTAGTTCATGTCATCTTATTATTCAGTATTTATAACTTGCAAAGAAATGAAT
ATCAGAGAGTGAGAGGAACTTGTTTATTGCAGCTTATAATGGTTACAAATAAAGCAATAGCATCACAAAT
TTCACAAATAAAGCATTTTTTTCACTGCATTCTAGTTGTGGTTTGTCCAAACTCATCAATGTATCTTATC
ATGTCTGGCTCTAGCTATCCCGCCCCTAACTCCGCCCATCCCGCCCCTAACTCCGCCCAGTTCCGCCCAT
TCTCCGCCCCATGGCTGACTAATTTTTTTTATTTATGCAGAGGCCGAGGCCGCCTCGGCCTCTGAGCTAT
TCCAGAAGTAGTGAGGAGGCTTTTTTGGAGGCCTAGGGACGTACCCAATTCGCCCTATAGTGAGTCGTAT
TACGCGCGCTCACTGGCCGTCGTTTTACAACGTCGTGACTGGGAAAACCCTGGCGTTACCCAACTTAATC
GCCTTGCAGCACATCCCCCTTTCGCCAGCTGGCGTAATAGCGAAGAGGCCCGCACCGATCGCCCTTCCCA
ACAGTTGCGCAGCCTGAATGGCGAATGGG
[124 nt withheld, positions 8710-8833]
C
[91 nt withheld, positions 8835-8925]
A
[49 nt withheld, positions 8927-8975]
CCTTTGACGTTGGAGTCCACGTTCTTT
[37 nt withheld, positions 9003-9039]
ACCCTATCTCGGTCTATTCTTTTGATTTATAAGGGATTTTGCCGATTTCGGCCTATTGGTTAAAAAATGA
GCTGATTTAACAAAAATTTAACGCGAATTTTAACAAAATATTAACGCTTACAATTTAGGTGGCACTTTTC
GGGGAAATGTGCGCGGAACCCCTATTTGTTTATTTTTCTAAATACATTCAAATATGTATCCGCTCATGAG
ACAATAACCCTGATAAATGCTTCAATAATATTGAAAAAGGAAGAGTATGAGTATTCAACATTTCCGTGTC
GCCCTTATTCCCTTTTTTGCGGCATTTTGCCTTCCTGTTTTTGCTCACCCAGAAACGCTGGTGAAAGTAA
AAGATGCTGAAGATCAGTTGGGTGCACGAGTGGGTTACATCGAACTGGATCTCAACAGCGGTAAGATCCT
TGAGAGTTTTCGCCCCGAAGAACGTTTTCCAATGATGAGCACTTTTAAAGTTCTGCTATGTGGCGCGGTA
TTATCCCGTATTGACGCCGGGCAAGAGCAACTCGGTCGCCGCATACACTATTCTCAGAATGACTTGGTTG
AGTACTCACCAGTCACAGAAAAGCATCTTACGGATGGCATGACAGTAAGAGAATTATGCAGTGCTGCCAT
AACCATGAGTGATAACACTGCGGCCAACTTACTTCTGACAACGATCGGAGGACCGAAGGAGCTAACCGCT
TTTTTGCACAACATGGGGGATCATGTAACTCGCCTTGATCGTTGGGAACCGGAGCTGAATGAAGCCATAC
CAAACGACGAGCGTGACACCACGATGCCTGTAGCAATGGCAACAACGTTGCGCAAACTATTAACTGGCGA
ACTACTTACTCTAGCTTCCCGGCAACAATTAATAGACTGGATGGAGGCGGATAAAGTTGCAGGACCACTT
CTGCGCTCGGCCCTTCCGGCTGGCTGGTTTATTGCTGATAAATCTGGAGCCGGTGAGCGTGGGTCTCGCG
GTATCATTGCAGCACTGGGGCCAGATGGTAAGCCCTCCCGTATCGTAGTTATCTACACGACGGGGAGTCA
GGCAACTATGGATGAACGAAATAGACAGATCGCTGAGATAGGTGCCTCACTGATTAAGCATTGGTAACTG
TCAGACCAAGTTTACTCATATATACTTTAGATTGATTTAAAACTTCATTTTTAATTTAAAAGGATCTAGG
TGAAGATCCTTTTTGATAATCTCATGACCAAAATCCCTTAACGTGAGTTTTCGTTCCACTGAGCGTCAGA
CCCCGTAGAAAAGATCAAAGGATCTTC
Features (pLannotate 1.2.2; 35 found; start..end, strand, type, name):
      1..589     +  rep_origin     ori: high-copy-number ColE1/pMB1/pBR322/pUC origin of replication
    772..864     +  CDS            lacI (fragment): lac repressor; lacI; The lac repressor binds to the lac operator to inhibit transcription in E. coli. This inhibition can be relieved by adding lactose or isopropyl-β-D-thiogalactopyranoside (IPTG).
    877..898     +  protein_bind   CAP binding site: CAP binding activates transcription in the presence of cAMP. E. coli catabolite activator protein
    913..943     +  promoter       lac promoter: promoter for the E. coli lac operon
    951..967     +  protein_bind   lac operator: The lac repressor binds to the lac operator to inhibit transcription in E. coli. This inhibition can be relieved by adding lactose or isopropyl-β-D-thiogalactopyranoside (IPTG). lac repressor encoded by lacI
   1012..1030    +  promoter       T3 promoter: promoter for bacteriophage T3 RNA polymerase
   1058..1284    +  promoter       RSV promoter: Rous sarcoma virus enhancer/promoter
   1285..1465    +  LTR            5' LTR (truncated): truncated 5' long terminal repeat (LTR) from HIV-1
   1512..1637    +  misc_feature   HIV-1 Ψ: packaging signal of human immunodeficiency virus type 1
   1621..1984    +  CDS            HIV-1 gag (fragment): gag protein from human immunodeficiency virus 1; gag
   2130..2363    +  misc_feature   RRE: The Rev response element (RRE) of HIV-1 allows for Rev-dependent mRNA export from the nucleus to the cytoplasm.
   2740..2766    +  CDS            Rev (fragment): human immunodeficiency virus 1 (HIV-1) Rev protein; rev; enhances nuclear export of unspliced and incompletely spliced viral mRNAs
   2767..3267    +  promoter       hPGK promoter: human phosphoglycerate kinase 1 promoter
   3289..3888    +  CDS            PuroR (fragment): puromycin N-acetyltransferase; pac from Streptomyces; confers resistance to puromycin
   3930..4047    +  misc_feature   cPPT/CTS: central polypurine tract and central termination sequence of HIV-1
   4164..4467    +  enhancer       CMV enhancer: human cytomegalovirus immediate early enhancer
   4468..4671    +  promoter       CMV promoter: human cytomegalovirus (CMV) immediate early promoter
   4694..4718    +  protein_bind   attB1: mutant version of attB; recombination site for the Gateway® BP reaction BP Clonase™
   4769..4789    +  CDS            SV40 NLS: nuclear localization signal of SV40 (simian virus 40) large T antigen
   4793..4813    +  CDS            SV40 NLS: nuclear localization signal of SV40 (simian virus 40) large T antigen
   4817..4837    +  CDS            SV40 NLS: nuclear localization signal of SV40 (simian virus 40) large T antigen
   4955..6001    +  CDS            PUM1 (fragment): PUM1_HUMAN - Also known as KIAA0099 From Homo sapiens (Human).
   6113..7108    +  CDS            NEIL2: NEIL2_HUMAN - Experimental evidence at protein level: Swiss-Prot protein existence level 1. Involved in base excision repair of DNA damaged by oxidation or by mutagenic agents. Has DNA glycosylase activity towards 5- hydroxyuracil and other oxidized derivatives of cytosine with a preference for mismatched double-stranded DNA (DNA bubbles). Has low or no DNA glycosylase activity towards thymine glycol, 2-hydroxyadenine, hypoxanthine and 8-oxoguanine. Has AP (apurinic/apyrimidinic) lyase activity and introduces nicks in the DNA strand. Cleaves the DNA backbone by beta-delta elimination to genera
   7127..7151    -  protein_bind   attB2: mutant version of attB; recombination site for the Gateway® BP reaction BP Clonase™
   7153..7194    +  CDS            V5 tag: epitope tag from simian virus 5
   7236..7824    +  misc_feature   WPRE: woodchuck hepatitis virus posttranscriptional regulatory element
   7875..7894    +  misc_feature   cPPT/CTS (fragment): central polypurine tract and central termination sequence of HIV-1
   7896..8129    +  LTR            3' LTR (ΔU3): self-inactivating 3' long terminal repeat (LTR) from HIV-1
   8207..8328    +  polyA_signal   SV40 poly(A) signal: SV40 polyadenylation signal
   8368..8503    +  rep_origin     SV40 ori: SV40 origin of replication
   8524..8542    -  promoter       T7 promoter: promoter for bacteriophage T7 RNA polymerase
   8550..8705    +  CDS            lacZα (fragment): LacZα fragment of β-galactosidase; lacZ fragment
   8710..9138    +  rep_origin     f1 ori (sequence partly withheld): f1 bacteriophage origin of replication; arrow indicates direction of (+) strand synthesis
   9191..9295    +  promoter       AmpR promoter: bla
   9296..10156   +  CDS            AmpR: β-lactamase; bla; confers resistance to ampicillin, carbenicillin, and related antibiotics
