[The description below was written by a language model from this plasmid's Addgene catalogue record and pLannotate feature annotations shown in this document.]
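Description:
pAT595_CMV/CAG_PUFc-hNEIL2 is a third-generation, self-inactivating lentiviral expression plasmid of 10,326 bp, built on the pLX302 Gateway destination backbone. It delivers the PUFc-hNEIL2 effector of the Casilio-ME3.3 system into mammalian cells. In bacteria it is maintained through a ColE1/pUC-type origin and an ampicillin resistance gene (β-lactamase), and an f1 origin is also present. The catalogue lists it as low copy even though the origin is annotated as a high-copy type. The viral cassette begins with an RSV promoter driving a truncated HIV-1 5' LTR. This is followed by the Ψ packaging signal with a gag fragment, the RRE for Rev-dependent RNA export, a cPPT/CTS, a WPRE to enhance transcript expression, and a ΔU3 3' LTR that inactivates LTR promoter activity after integration. An internal hPGK promoter drives puromycin N-acetyltransferase, so transduced cells can be selected with puromycin.

The payload lies between attB1 and attB2 sites left by Gateway recombination. It encodes three tandem SV40 nuclear localization signals, a Pumilio (PUM1-derived) PUF RNA-binding domain designated PUFc, and human NEIL2. NEIL2 is a base excision repair DNA glycosylase/AP lyase that acts on oxidized cytosine derivatives. A V5 epitope is annotated just downstream of attB2, though the record does not say whether it is translated in frame with the fusion. The catalogue names the promoter as CMV/CAG, but the feature table detects only the CMV enhancer and CMV immediate-early promoter upstream of the insert. In the Casilio design, PUF domains bind cognate sites appended to a guide RNA. The associated publication describes using such effectors for RNA-guided coupling of methylcytosine oxidation to DNA repair, with the aim of enhancing targeted DNA demethylation.
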