Addgene plasmid #134851: pAT595_CMV/CAG_PUFc-hNEIL2
Purpose: 3rd generation lentiviral expression of Casilio-ME3.3 effector PUFc-hNEIL2 in mammalian cells
Depositing lab: Albert Cheng. Depositing organization: Jackson Laboratory. Publication: Enhanced CRISPR-based DNA demethylation by Casilio-ME-mediated RNA-guided coupling of methylcytosine oxidation and DNA repair pathways. Taghbalout A, Du M, Jillette N, Rosikiewicz W, Rath A, Heinen CD, Li S, Cheng AW. Nat Commun. 2019 Sep 20;10(1):4296. doi: 10.1038/s41467-019-12339-7. PubMed 31541098.
Backbone
  Vector backbone: pLX302
  Backbone manufacturer: Plasmid #25896
  Backbone size w/o insert (bp): 9573
  Total vector size (bp): 10326
  Vector type: Mammalian Expression, Lentiviral, CRISPR, Synthetic Biology
  Selectable markers: Puromycin
Growth in bacteria
  Bacterial resistance: Ampicillin, 100 μg/mL
  Growth temperature: 30°C
  Growth strain: NEB Stable
  Copy number: Low Copy
Gene/Insert
  Gene/Insert name: PUFc-NEIL2
  Species: H. sapiens (human), Synthetic
  Insert size (bp): 2394
  Promoter: CMV/CAG
  Tag / fusion protein: PUFc-NEIL2 (C terminal on insert)
  Cloning method: Gateway Cloning
  Sequencing primers: 5′ cgcaaatgggcggtaggcgtg; 3′ agcagcgtatccacatagcg
Terms and licenses: Academic/Nonprofit Terms; Industry Terms: Not Available to Industry
How to cite: pAT595_CMV/CAG_PUFc-hNEIL2 was a gift from Albert Cheng (Addgene plasmid # 134851 ; http://n2t.net/addgene:134851 ; RRID:Addgene_134851)
